Addgene plasmid #212338: pTwist-SARS-CoV-2 Spike-deltaC18 N501Y (TAT)
Purpose: Encodes SARS-CoV-2 spike N501Y for pseudovirus production
Depositing lab: Alejandro Balazs. Depositing organization: Massachusetts General Hospital. Publication: Ongoing evolution of SARS-CoV-2 drives escape from mRNA vaccine-induced humoral immunity. Roederer AL, Cao Y, Denis KS, Sheehan ML, Li CJ, Lam EC, Gregory DJ, Poznansky MC, Iafrate AJ, Canaday DH, Gravenstein S, Garcia-Beltran WF, Balazs AB. medRxiv [Preprint]. 2024 Mar 7:2024.03.05.24303815. doi: 10.1101/2024.03.05.24303815. PubMed 38496628.
Backbone
  Vector backbone: pTwist-CMV-BetaGlobin-WPRE-Neo
  Backbone manufacturer: Twist
  Vector type: Mammalian Expression
Growth in bacteria
  Bacterial resistance: Ampicillin, 100 μg/mL
  Growth temperature: 37°C
  Growth strain: DH5alpha
  Copy number: High Copy
Gene/Insert
  Gene/Insert name: SARS-CoV-2 Spike N501Y
  Species: Severe acute respiratory syndrome coronavirus 2
  Mutation: N501Y
  Entrez Gene: S (a.k.a. GU280_gp02, spike glycoprotein)
  Promoter: CAG
  Cloning method: Ligation Independent Cloning
Terms and licenses: Academic/Nonprofit Terms; Industry Terms: Not Available to Industry
Depositor comments: Please visit https://www.medrxiv.org/content/10.1101/2024.03.05.24303815v1 for medRxiv preprint.
How to cite: pTwist-SARS-CoV-2 Spike-deltaC18 N501Y (TAT) was a gift from Alejandro Balazs (Addgene plasmid # 212338 ; http://n2t.net/addgene:212338 ; RRID:Addgene_212338)
