[The description below was written by a language model from this plasmid's Addgene catalogue record and pLannotate feature annotations shown in this document.]
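Description:
pTwist-SARS-CoV-2 Spike-deltaC18 N501Y (TAT) is a mammalian expression plasmid of about 10.5 kb, built on the Twist pTwist-CMV-BetaGlobin-WPRE-Neo backbone, that supplies a mutant SARS-CoV-2 spike glycoprotein for pseudovirus production. In bacteria it replicates from a high-copy ColE1/pUC-type origin and is selected with ampicillin through a β-lactamase (AmpR) gene. For selection in mammalian cells it carries a separate neomycin phosphotransferase cassette driven by the SV40 early promoter and terminated by a bGH polyadenylation signal.

The payload is a spike open reading frame of roughly 3.8 kb carrying the N501Y substitution in the receptor-binding domain. The "deltaC18" in the name indicates a truncation of the C-terminal 18 residues of the cytoplasmic tail, a modification commonly used to improve spike incorporation into pseudotyped particles. "(TAT)" presumably denotes the codon used for the tyrosine, although the record does not explain it. The catalogue lists the promoter as CAG, but the annotated sequence and the backbone name point instead to a CMV enhancer and CMV promoter elements followed by a truncated human β-globin intron, which promotes splicing-enhanced expression. Downstream of the coding sequence, a WPRE boosts transcript stability and export. An SV40 poly(A) signal follows, although it is annotated on the opposite strand. Bacterial and T7 terminators, a synthetic poly(A) signal and short β-globin insulator elements flank the expression unit to isolate it from neighbouring transcription.

The plasmid is meant to be co-transfected with packaging and reporter components, which it does not itself encode, to produce spike-pseudotyped particles. According to the associated study, these were used to assess how spike variants escape vaccine-induced antibody neutralization.
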