Features (pLannotate 1.2.2; 21 found; start..end, strand, type, name):
      1..3765    +  CDS            S: SPIKE_SARS2 - Experimental evidence at protein level: Swiss-Prot protein existence level 1. [Spike glycoprotein]: May down-regulate host tetherin (BST2) by lysosomal degradation, thereby counteracting its antiviral activity. From Severe acute respiratory syndrome coronavirus 2 (2019-nCoV) (SARS-CoV-2).
   3839..4427    +  misc_feature   WPRE: woodchuck hepatitis virus posttranscriptional regulatory element
   4480..4601    -  polyA_signal   SV40 poly(A) signal: SV40 polyadenylation signal
   4624..4693    -  CDS            large T antigen (fragment): large T antigen from SV40 (simian virus 40)
   4716..4762    +  terminator     T7 terminator: transcription terminator for bacteriophage T7 RNA polymerase
   4792..4928    +  terminator     rrnG terminator: transcription terminator from the E. coli ribosomal RNA rrnG operon (Albrechtsen et al., 1991)
   4973..5044    +  misc_feature   3' β-globin insulator: insulator downstream of the human β-globin locus (Farrell et al., 2002)
   5089..5285    +  promoter       SV40 promoter: SV40 early promoter
   5299..6090    +  CDS            neo: KKA2_KLEPN - Also known as kan, nptII. Experimental evidence at protein level: Swiss-Prot protein existence level 1. Resistance to kanamycin, neomycin, paromomycin, ribostamycin, butirosin and gentamicin B. From Klebsiella pneumoniae.
   6104..6328    +  polyA_signal   bGH poly(A) signal: bovine growth hormone polyadenylation signal
   6524..7112    -  rep_origin     ori: high-copy-number ColE1/pMB1/pBR322/pUC origin of replication
   7284..7348    -  CDS            bla(M) (fragment): β-lactamase lacking the signal sequence; bla(M); allows cytosolic expression of β-lactamase
   7858..8718    +  CDS            AmpR: β-lactamase; bla; confers resistance to ampicillin, carbenicillin, and related antibiotics
   8731..8867    +  terminator     rrnG terminator: transcription terminator from the E. coli ribosomal RNA rrnG operon (Albrechtsen et al., 1991)
   9019..9090    +  misc_feature   5' β-globin insulator: insulator upstream of the human β-globin locus (Farrell et al., 2002)
   9095..9141    -  terminator     T7 terminator: transcription terminator for bacteriophage T7 RNA polymerase
   9159..9207    -  polyA_signal   poly(A) signal: synthetic polyadenylation signal
   9288..9591    +  enhancer       CMV enhancer: human cytomegalovirus immediate early enhancer
   9664..9681    -  promoter       CMV promoter (fragment): human cytomegalovirus (CMV) immediate early promoter
   9744..9795    +  promoter       CMVd2 promoter: truncated human cytomegalovirus (CMV) immediate early promoter that yields moderately reduced expression relative to the full-length promoter
   9929..10404   +  intron         β-globin intron: internally truncated intron from human β-globin
>Addgene plasmid #212338 | pTwist-SARS-CoV-2 Spike-deltaC18 N501Y (TAT) | addgene full sequence | sequence record 431590 | Addgene NGS Result
ATGTTTGTGTTCCTCGTTCTCCTGCCCCTCGTTTCTTCCCAATGCGTGAACCTCACAACTAGAACGCAGC
TCCCACCCGCTTACACGAACTCTTTTACTCGTGGAGTATACTATCCCGATAAAGTCTTTAGGTCCAGTGT
CCTTCATTCTACTCAAGACCTTTTCCTGCCATTCTTCTCAAATGTCACCTGGTTCCATGCTATCCACGTT
TCTGGCACCAACGGAACTAAACGATTTGATAATCCCGTCTTGCCATTTAACGATGGCGTATACTTTGCCT
CAACGGAGAAGTCCAACATTATCCGGGGATGGATATTTGGCACCACCCTGGACTCCAAGACACAGTCTCT
CCTCATTGTGAACAACGCCACCAATGTCGTCATCAAAGTCTGTGAATTTCAATTTTGTAACGATCCCTTT
CTCGGGGTTTATTATCATAAGAATAACAAGTCTTGGATGGAGTCAGAGTTCCGCGTTTACAGTTCCGCTA
ACAACTGTACTTTTGAGTACGTTTCCCAACCATTTCTCATGGATCTTGAAGGGAAGCAAGGCAACTTCAA
GAATCTCCGCGAATTTGTGTTTAAGAATATAGACGGCTACTTCAAAATTTATAGCAAGCATACCCCGATA
AATCTGGTTCGGGATCTCCCTCAAGGCTTCTCCGCGTTGGAACCCCTCGTGGACTTGCCGATTGGCATCA
ACATCACCCGGTTCCAAACCCTTCTTGCCCTTCATCGAAGCTACCTCACGCCTGGCGACAGTAGTAGTGG
TTGGACAGCGGGCGCAGCAGCCTACTATGTGGGATATTTGCAACCACGCACCTTTCTTCTCAAATATAAC
GAAAACGGAACAATTACCGATGCCGTAGACTGTGCCCTCGATCCCCTGTCCGAAACTAAATGCACACTCA
AGTCCTTCACAGTTGAGAAAGGCATATACCAAACCAGTAACTTCCGCGTCCAACCCACCGAATCCATTGT
TCGATTCCCTAACATCACCAATTTGTGTCCTTTCGGTGAAGTATTTAATGCCACTCGATTTGCATCAGTT
TATGCCTGGAATCGCAAGCGAATATCAAATTGTGTTGCAGATTATAGTGTCCTGTATAATAGCGCATCAT
TCAGCACTTTTAAGTGTTATGGGGTCAGCCCTACGAAATTGAATGACTTGTGTTTTACCAACGTTTACGC
AGATTCTTTCGTCATACGCGGCGACGAAGTCCGACAGATTGCACCGGGGCAAACCGGAAAGATAGCAGAC
TATAATTATAAGTTGCCGGATGACTTCACCGGCTGCGTTATAGCATGGAACTCCAATAATCTCGATTCAA
AAGTCGGCGGCAACTATAATTATCTTTACCGCCTGTTTCGCAAGTCAAATCTGAAGCCCTTTGAACGTGA
CATCTCCACCGAAATTTATCAAGCTGGCAGCACCCCATGTAATGGAGTGGAAGGGTTTAACTGTTATTTT
CCCCTTCAATCATACGGATTTCAACCAACATATGGGGTGGGCTATCAACCATATCGGGTGGTAGTCTTGA
GCTTTGAGCTGCTCCACGCACCGGCTACAGTTTGCGGACCGAAGAAAAGCACTAACCTGGTGAAGAATAA
ATGTGTGAACTTCAACTTTAATGGGCTCACCGGAACAGGGGTGCTGACAGAATCAAACAAGAAATTTCTC
CCTTTTCAACAATTTGGTAGAGACATTGCCGATACCACAGATGCCGTCCGCGATCCGCAAACACTGGAAA
TCCTCGATATAACACCCTGTAGCTTCGGCGGGGTCAGCGTGATAACTCCCGGAACGAACACATCCAACCA
AGTGGCTGTCCTGTATCAAGATGTCAACTGTACCGAAGTCCCTGTGGCGATACACGCCGACCAACTGACA
CCCACCTGGAGAGTCTACTCAACAGGTTCCAATGTCTTTCAAACTAGAGCGGGTTGTCTCATTGGCGCTG
AGCATGTCAATAATTCATACGAATGTGATATTCCTATTGGGGCAGGAATCTGTGCGTCTTATCAAACTCA
AACGAACTCACCACGGCGCGCTCGCTCAGTAGCCAGCCAGTCCATAATCGCCTATACCATGAGTCTCGGG
GCTGAGAACTCCGTGGCTTATTCAAACAATTCCATCGCAATCCCAACTAACTTTACCATTAGCGTTACCA
CGGAAATCTTGCCCGTCAGCATGACTAAGACGAGCGTAGACTGTACGATGTATATCTGTGGGGATTCCAC
CGAGTGTAGCAACCTCTTGCTTCAATACGGGTCTTTCTGTACTCAACTCAACCGAGCATTGACCGGAATT
GCGGTCGAACAAGACAAGAATACCCAAGAGGTGTTCGCACAAGTAAAGCAAATATACAAAACGCCGCCAA
TCAAAGATTTTGGCGGGTTTAATTTTAGCCAAATACTGCCAGACCCATCTAAGCCTTCAAAACGCAGCTT
TATCGAGGATCTGCTGTTCAACAAAGTTACGTTGGCTGACGCGGGTTTCATTAAGCAGTATGGGGATTGT
TTGGGAGACATTGCGGCCCGCGACCTTATCTGTGCTCAAAAATTCAATGGGTTGACAGTTCTGCCCCCTC
TGCTCACTGATGAGATGATTGCACAGTATACATCAGCATTGTTGGCAGGAACCATTACATCCGGCTGGAC
TTTTGGCGCGGGTGCGGCCCTTCAAATACCTTTCGCTATGCAAATGGCTTACAGATTCAATGGGATTGGT
GTCACGCAAAATGTATTGTATGAAAATCAGAAGCTGATCGCTAATCAATTTAACAGCGCGATTGGCAAGA
TCCAAGATTCACTGTCAAGCACAGCGTCCGCCCTCGGCAAACTCCAAGATGTTGTGAATCAAAACGCCCA
GGCCCTGAATACCCTCGTGAAGCAACTGAGTTCTAACTTCGGCGCAATCTCCAGCGTCCTCAACGACATA
TTGTCCAGACTTGATAAGGTGGAAGCCGAGGTGCAAATTGATCGGCTCATCACAGGCAGGCTCCAGTCAC
TCCAAACTTATGTGACACAACAGTTGATCCGGGCTGCTGAGATACGAGCAAGCGCCAACCTGGCCGCCAC
TAAAATGTCAGAGTGCGTGCTCGGGCAGTCCAAACGGGTTGACTTTTGTGGCAAGGGCTATCACTTGATG
TCCTTCCCCCAATCCGCCCCACATGGAGTGGTCTTTCTCCACGTCACTTATGTCCCTGCTCAAGAGAAGA
ACTTTACGACAGCTCCAGCAATCTGTCACGATGGCAAAGCGCACTTTCCCAGGGAAGGCGTTTTCGTCAG
TAATGGCACGCATTGGTTTGTGACCCAAAGGAATTTCTATGAACCCCAAATCATAACCACTGACAATACA
TTTGTCTCAGGCAACTGTGATGTGGTCATTGGGATCGTGAACAACACGGTATATGATCCCCTGCAACCCG
AGTTGGATAGCTTCAAAGAGGAATTGGATAAATACTTTAAGAATCATACTTCACCCGATGTTGATCTCGG
GGACATATCAGGAATAAATGCAAGTGTCGTCAACATTCAGAAAGAGATTGATCGCCTTAATGAGGTCGCC
AAGAACTTGAATGAATCTTTGATCGACTTGCAAGAACTGGGCAAATACGAACAATATATTAAATGGCCCT
GGTACATTTGGTTGGGCTTTATCGCCGGACTTATAGCTATCGTTATGGTCACAATTATGTTGTGCTGTAT
GACTAGCTGTTGTTCCTGCTTGAAAGGATGTTGCAGTTGCGGATCTTGTTGTAAATAAAGGATCCTCTAG
AAGTTGTCTCCTCCTGCACTGACTGACTGATACAATCGATTTCTGGATCCGCAGGCCTAATCAACCTCTG
GATTACAAAATTTGTGAAAGATTGACTGGTATTCTTAACTATGTTGCTCCTTTTACGCTATGTGGATACG
CTGCTTTAATGCCTTTGTATCATGCTATTGCTTCCCGTATGGCTTTCATTTTCTCCTCCTTGTATAAATC
CTGGTTGCTGTCTCTTTATGAGGAGTTGTGGCCCGTTGTCAGGCAACGTGGCGTGGTGTGCACTGTGTTT
GCTGACGCAACCCCCACTGGTTGGGGCATTGCCACCACCTGTCAGCTCCTTTCCGGGACTTTCGCTTTCC
CCCTCCCTATTGCCACGGCGGAACTCATCGCCGCCTGCCTTGCCCGCTGCTGGACAGGGGCTCGGCTGTT
GGGCACTGACAATTCCGTGGTGTTGTCGGGGAAGCTGACGTCCTTTCCATGGCTGCTCGCCTGTGTTGCC
ACCTGGATTCTGCGCGGGACGTCCTTCTGCTACGTCCCTTCGGCCCTCAATCCAGCGGACCTTCCTTCCC
GCGGCCTGCTGCCGGCTCTGCGGCCTCTTCCGCGTCTTCGCCTTCGCCCTCAGACGAGTCGGATCTCCCT
TTGGGCCGCCTCCCCGCCTGTCTAGCTTGACTGACTGAGATACAGCGTACCTTCAGCTCACAGACATGAT
AAGATACATTGATGAGTTTGGACAAACCACAACTAGAATGCAGTGAAAAAAATGCTTTATTTGTGAAATT
TGTGATGCTATTGCTTTATTTGTAACCATTATAAGCTGCAATAAACAAGTTAACAACAACAATTGCATTC
ATTTTATGTTTCAGGTTCAGGGGGAGGTGTGGGAGGTTTTTTAAAGCAAGTAAAACCTCTACAAATGTGG
TATTGGCCCATCTCTATCGGTATCGTAGCATAACCCCTTGGGGCCTCTAAACGGGTCTTGAGGGGTTTTT
TGTGCCCCTCGGGCCGGATTGCTATCTACCGGCATTGGCGCAGAAAAAAATGCCTGATGCGACGCTGCGC
GTCTTATACTCCCACATATGCCAGATTCAGCAACGGATACGGCTTCCCCAACTTGCCCACTTCCATACGT
GTCCTCCTTACCAGAAATTTATCCTTAAGGTCGTCAGCTATCCTGCAGGCGATCTCTCGATTTCGATCAA
GACATTCCTTTAATGGTCTTTTCTGGACACCACTAGGGGTCAGAAGTAGTTCATCAAACTTTCTTCCCTC
CCTAATCTCATTGGTTACCTTGGGCTATCGAAACTTAATTAAGCGATCTGCATCTCAATTAGTCAGCAAC
CATAGTCCCGCCCCTAACTCCGCCCATCCCGCCCCTAACTCCGCCCAGTTCCGCCCATTCTCCGCCCCAT
CGCTGACTAATTTTTTTTATTTATGCAGAGGCCGAGGCCGCCTCGGCCTCTGAGCTATTCCAGAAGTAGT
GAGGAGGCTTTTTTGGAGGCCTAGGCTTTTGCAAAGGAGGTAGCCAACATGATTGAACAAGATGGATTGC
ACGCAGGTTCTCCCGCCGCTTGGGTGGAGAGGCTATTCGGCTATGACTGGGCACAACAGACAATCGGCTG
CTCTGATGCCGCCGTGTTCCGGCTGTCAGCGCAGGGGCGCCCGGTTCTTTTTGTCAAGACCGACCTGTCC
GGTGCCCTGAATGAACTCCAGGACGAGGCAGCGCGGCTATCGTGGCTGGCCACGACGGGCGTTCCTTGCG
CAGCTGTGCTCGACGTTGTCACTGAAGCGGGAAGGGACTGGCTGCTATTGGGCGAAGTGCCGGGGCAGGA
TCTCCTGTCATCTCACCTTGCTCCTGCCGAGAAAGTATCCATCATGGCTGATGCAATGCGGCGGCTGCAT
ACGCTTGATCCGGCTACCTGCCCATTCGACCACCAAGCGAAACATCGCATCGAGCGAGCACGTACTCGGA
TGGAAGCCGGTCTTGTCGATCAGGATGATCTGGACGAAGAGCATCAGGGGCTCGCGCCAGCCGAACTGTT
CGCCAGGCTCAAGGCGCGGATGCCCGACGGCGAGGATCTCGTCGTGACCCACGGCGATGCCTGCTTGCCG
AATATCATGGTGGAAAATGGCCGCTTTTCTGGATTCATCGACTGTGGCCGGCTGGGTGTGGCGGACCGCT
ATCAGGACATAGCGTTGGCTACCCGTGATATTGCTGAAGAGCTTGGCGGCGAATGGGCTGACCGCTTCCT
CGTGCTTTACGGTATCGCCGCTCCCGATTCGCAGCGCATCGCCTTCTATCGCCTTCTTGACGAGTTCTTC
TAGTATGTAAGCCCTGTGCCTTCTAGTTGCCAGCCATCTGTTGTTTGCCCCTCCCCCGTGCCTTCCTTGA
CCCTGGAAGGTGCCACTCCCACTGTCCTTTCCTAATAAAATGAGGAAATTGCATCGCATTGTCTGAGTAG
GTGTCATTCTATTCTGGGGGGTGGGGTGGGGCAGGACAGCAAGGGGGAGGATTGGGAAGACAATAGCAGG
CATGCTGGGGATGCGGTGGGCTCTATGGTTAATTAACCAGTCAAGTCAGCTACTTGGCGAGATCGACTTG
TCTGGGTTTCGACTACGCTCAGAATTGCGTCAGTCAAGTTCGATCTGGTCCTTGCTATTGCACCCGTTCT
CCGATTACGAGTTTCATTTAAATCATGTGAGCAAAAGGCCAGCAAAAGGCCAGGAACCGTAAAAAGGCCG
CGTTGCTGGCGTTTTTCCATAGGCTCCGCCCCCCTGACGAGCATCACAAAAATCGACGCTCAAGTCAGAG
GTGGCGAAACCCGACAGGACTATAAAGATACCAGGCGTTTCCCCCTGGAAGCTCCCTCGTGCGCTCTCCT
GTTCCGACCCTGCCGCTTACCGGATACCTGTCCGCCTTTCTCCCTTCGGGAAGCGTGGCGCTTTCTCATA
GCTCACGCTGTAGGTATCTCAGTTCGGTGTAGGTCGTTCGCTCCAAGCTGGGCTGTGTGCACGAACCCCC
CGTTCAGCCCGACCGCTGCGCCTTATCCGGTAACTATCGTCTTGAGTCCAACCCGGTAAGACACGACTTA
TCGCCACTGGCAGCAGCCACTGGTAACAGGATTAGCAGAGCGAGGTATGTAGGCGGTGCTACAGAGTTCT
TGAAGTGGTGGCCTAACTACGGCTACACTAGAAGAACAGTATTTGGTATCTGCGCTCTGCTGAAGCCAGT
TACCTTCGGAAAAAGAGTTGGTAGCTCTTGATCCGGCAAACAAACCACCGCTGGTAGCGGTGGTTTTTTT
GTTTGCAAGCAGCAGATTACGCGCAGAAAAAAAGGATCTCAAGAAGATCCTTTGATCTTTTCTACGGGGT
CTGACGCTCAGTGGAACGAAAACTCACGTTAAGGGATTTTGGTCATGAGATTATCAAAAAGGATCTTCAC
CTAGATCCTTTTAAATTAAAAATGAAGTTTTAAATCAATCTAAAGTATATATGAGTAAACTTGGTCTGAC
AGTTACCAATGCTTAATCAGTGAGGCACCTATCTCAGCGATCTGTCTATTTCGTTCATCCATAGTTGCAT
TTAAATTTCCGAACTCTCCAAGGCCCTCGTCGGAAAATCTTCAAACCTTTCGTCCGATCCATCTTGCAGG
CTACCTCTCGAACGAACTATCGCAAGTCTCTTGGCCGGCCTTGCGCCTTGGCTATTGCTTGGCAGCGCCT
ATCGCCAGGTATTACTCCAATCCCGAATATCCGAGATCGGGATCACCCGAGAGAAGTTCAACCTACATCC
TCAATCCCGATCTATCCGAGATCCGAGGAATATCGAAATCGGGGCGCGCCTGGTGTACCGAGAACGATCC
TCTCAGTGCGAGTCTCGACGATCCATATCGTTGCTTGGCAGTCAGCCAGTCGGAATCCAGCTTGGGACCC
AGGAAGTCCAATCGTCAGATATTGTACTCAAGCCTGGTCACGGCAGCGTACCGATCTGTTTAAACCTAGA
TATTGATAGTCTGATCGGTCAACGTATAATCGAGTCCTAGCTTTTGCAAACATCTATCAAGAGACAGGAT
CAGCAGGAGGCTTTCGCATGAGTATTCAACATTTCCGTGTCGCCCTTATTCCCTTTTTTGCGGCATTTTG
CCTTCCTGTTTTTGCTCACCCAGAAACGCTGGTGAAAGTAAAAGATGCTGAAGATCAGTTGGGTGCGCGA
GTGGGTTACATCGAACTGGATCTCAACAGCGGTAAGATCCTTGAGAGTTTTCGCCCCGAAGAACGCTTTC
CAATGATGAGCACTTTTAAAGTTCTGCTATGTGGCGCGGTATTATCCCGTATTGACGCCGGGCAAGAGCA
ACTCGGTCGCCGCATACACTATTCTCAGAATGACTTGGTTGAGTATTCACCAGTCACAGAAAAGCATCTT
ACGGATGGCATGACAGTAAGAGAATTATGCAGTGCTGCCATAACCATGAGTGATAACACTGCGGCCAACT
TACTTCTGACAACGATTGGAGGACCGAAGGAGCTAACCGCTTTTTTGCACAACATGGGGGATCATGTAAC
TCGCCTTGATCGTTGGGAACCGGAGCTGAATGAAGCCATACCAAACGACGAGCGTGACACCACGATGCCT
GTAGCAATGGCAACAACCTTGCGTAAACTATTAACTGGCGAACTACTTACTCTAGCTTCCCGGCAACAGT
TGATAGACTGGATGGAGGCGGATAAAGTTGCAGGACCACTTCTGCGCTCGGCCCTTCCGGCTGGCTGGTT
TATTGCTGATAAATCTGGAGCCGGTGAGCGTGGGTCTCGCGGTATCATTGCAGCACTGGGGCCAGATGGT
AAGCCCTCCCGTATCGTAGTTATCTACACGACGGGGAGTCAGGCAACTATGGATGAACGAAATAGACAGA
TCGCTGAGATAGGTGCCTCACTGATTAAGCATTGGTAACCGATTCTAGGTGCATTGGCGCAGAAAAAAAT
GCCTGATGCGACGCTGCGCGTCTTATACTCCCACATATGCCAGATTCAGCAACGGATACGGCTTCCCCAA
CTTGCCCACTTCCATACGTGTCCTCCTTACCAGAAATTTATCCTTAAGATCCCGAATCGTTTAAACTCGA
CTCTGGCTCTATCGAATCTCCGTCGTTTCGAGCTTACGCGAACAGCCGTGGCGCTCATTTGCTCGTCGGG
CATCGAATCTCGTCAGCTATCGTCAGCTTACCTTTTTGGCAGCGATCGCGGCTCCCGACATCTTGGACCA
TTAGCTCCACAGGTATCTTCTTCCCTCTAGTGGTCATAACAGCAGCTTCAGCTACCTCTCAATTCAAAAA
ACCCCTCAAGACCCGTTTAGAGGCCCCAAGGGGTTATGCTATCAATCGTTGCGTTACACACACAAAAAAC
CAACACACATCCATCTTCGATGGATAGCGATTTTATTATCTAACTGCTGATCGAGTGTAGCCAGATCTAG
TAATCAATTACGGGGTCATTAGTTCATAGCCCATATATGGAGTTCCGCGTTACATAACTTACGGTAAATG
GCCCGCCTGGCTGACCGCCCAACGACCCCCGCCCATTGACGTCAATAATGACGTATGTTCCCATAGTAAC
GCCAATAGGGACTTTCCATTGACGTCAATGGGTGGAGTATTTACGGTAAACTGCCCACTTGGCAGTACAT
CAAGTGTATCATATGCCAAGTACGCCCCCTATTGACGTCAATGACGGTAAATGGCCCGCCTGGCATTATG
CCCAGTACATGACCTTATGGGACTTTCCTACTTGGCAGTACATCTACGTATTAGTCATCGCTATTACCAT
GCTGATGCGGTTTTGGCAGTACATCAATGGGCGTGGATAGCGGTTTGACTCACGGGGATTTCCAAGTCTC
CACCCCATTGACGTCAATGGGAGTTTGTTTTGGCACCAAAATCAACGGGACTTTCCAAAATGTCGTAACA
ACTCCGCCCCATTGACGCAAATGGGCGGTAGGCGTGTACGGTGGGAGGTCTATATAAGCAGAGCTGGTTT
AGTGAACCGTCAGATCGCCTGGAGACGCCATCCACGCTGTTTTGACCTCCATAGAAGACACCGGGACCGA
TCCAGCCTCCCCTCGAAGCTTACATGTGGTACCGAGCTCGGATCCTGAGAACTTCAGGGTGAGTCTATGG
GACCCTTGATGTTTTCTTTCCCCTTCTTTTCTATGGTTAAGTTCATGTCATAGGAAGGGGAGAAGTAACA
GGGTACACATATTGACCAAATCAGGGTAATTTTGCATTTGTAATTTTAAAAAATGCTTTCTTCTTTTAAT
ATACTTTTTTGTTTATCTTATTTCTAATACTTTCCCTAATCTCTTTCTTTCAGGGCAATAATGATACAAT
GTATCATGCCTCTTTGCACCATTCTAAAGAATAACAGTGATAATTTCTGGGTTAAGGCAATAGCAATATT
TCTGCATATAAATATTTCTGCATATAAATTGTAACTGATGTAAGAGGTTTCATATTGCTAATAGCAGCTA
CAATCCAGCTACCATTCTGCTTTTATTTTATGGTTGGGATAAGGCTGGATTATTCTGAGTCCAAGCTAGG
CCCTTTTGCTAATCATGTTCATACCTCTTATCTTCCTCCCACAGCTCCTGGGCAACGTGCTGGTCTGTGT
GCTGGCCCATCACTTTGGCAAAGGCGGCCGCC
